Addgene plasmid #120458: EF1a_MEF2C_P2A_Hygro_Barcode
Purpose: Barcoded lentiviral vector to express MEF2C in mammalian cells under control of EF1a promoter. Barcoded for transcript detection in single cell RNA-seq.
Depositing lab: Prashant Mali. Depositing organization: University of California, San Diego (UCSD). Publication: Mapping Cellular Reprogramming via Pooled Overexpression Screens with Paired Fitness and Single-Cell RNA-Sequencing Readout. Parekh U, Wu Y, Zhao D, Worlikar A, Shah N, Zhang K, Mali P. Cell Syst. 2018 Nov 12. pii: S2405-4712(18)30433-2. doi: 10.1016/j.cels.2018.10.008. PubMed 30448000.
Backbone
  Vector backbone: Unknown
  Backbone size w/o insert (bp): 9514
  Vector type: Lentiviral
  Selectable markers: Hygromycin
Growth in bacteria
  Bacterial resistance: Ampicillin, 100 μg/mL
  Growth temperature: 37°C
  Growth strain: Stbl3
  Copy number: High Copy
Gene/Insert
  Gene/Insert name: MEF2C
  Species: H. sapiens (human)
  Insert size (bp): 1419
  Entrez Gene: MEF2C (a.k.a. C5DELq14.3, DEL5q14.3, NEDHSIL)
  Promoter: EF1a
  Cloning method: Gibson Cloning
  Sequencing primers: 5′ 5'-ttctcaagcctcagacagtgg-3'
Terms and licenses: Academic/Nonprofit Terms; Industry Terms: Not Available to Industry
Depositor comments: 5' cloning site: BamHI (not destroyed), 3' cloning site: BamHI (not destroyed).
How to cite: EF1a_MEF2C_P2A_Hygro_Barcode was a gift from Prashant Mali (Addgene plasmid # 120458 ; http://n2t.net/addgene:120458 ; RRID:Addgene_120458)
