[The description below was written by a language model from this plasmid's Addgene catalogue record and pLannotate feature annotations shown in this document.]
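Description:
EF1a_MEF2C_P2A_Hygro_Barcode is a lentiviral transfer plasmid for constitutive expression of human MEF2C in mammalian cells. The parental backbone is not named in the record. It is propagated in E. coli through a high-copy ColE1/pUC-type origin with ampicillin resistance (AmpR). An f1 origin is also present, along with a backbone SV40/EM7-driven BleoR cassette that lies outside the proviral region. The viral portion has a third-generation-style layout. A CMV enhancer/promoter is fused to a truncated HIV-1 5' LTR to drive genomic RNA production in packaging cells. This is followed by the Ψ packaging signal with a gag fragment, the Rev response element for Rev-dependent nuclear export, and the cPPT/CTS. The downstream end carries a truncated LTR preceded by a loxP site and followed by a bGH polyadenylation signal.

Between these viral elements, the EF-1α promoter drives a single open reading frame. The 1419 bp MEF2C coding sequence, which encodes a MEF2-family transcription activator involved in muscle, cardiac and neuronal development, is linked to the hygromycin phosphotransferase gene (hph). By the construct name, the link is a P2A self-cleaving peptide, which is not annotated separately but fits the short gap between the two coding sequences. Transduced cells can therefore be selected with hygromycin while producing both proteins from one transcript. The barcode is not annotated in the feature table, so its exact position cannot be stated. According to the record, it allows the overexpressed transcript to be identified in single-cell RNA-seq data. The construct belongs to a set used for pooled transcription factor overexpression screens of cellular reprogramming, with paired fitness and single-cell transcriptomic readouts.
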