Features (pLannotate 1.2.2; 33 found; start..end, strand, type, name):
     30..82      -  misc_feature   bom (fragment): basis of mobility region from pBR322
    237..616     +  enhancer       CMV enhancer: human cytomegalovirus immediate early enhancer
    617..816     +  promoter       CMV promoter: human cytomegalovirus (CMV) immediate early promoter
    834..1014    +  LTR            5' LTR (truncated): truncated 5' long terminal repeat (LTR) from HIV-1
   1061..1186    +  misc_feature   HIV-1 Ψ: packaging signal of human immunodeficiency virus type 1
   1170..1533    +  CDS            HIV-1 gag (fragment): gag protein from human immunodeficiency virus 1; gag
   1679..1912    +  misc_feature   RRE: The Rev response element (RRE) of HIV-1 allows for Rev-dependent mRNA export from the nucleus to the cytoplasm.
   2289..2389    +  CDS            Rev (fragment): human immunodeficiency virus 1 (HIV-1) Rev protein; rev; enhances nuclear export of unspliced and incompletely spliced viral mRNAs
   2439..2556    +  misc_feature   cPPT/CTS: central polypurine tract and central termination sequence of HIV-1
   2619..2685    +  CDS            small t antigen (fragment): SV40 (simian virus 40) small t antigen
   2692..3870    +  promoter       EF-1α promoter: strong constitutive promoter for human elongation factor EF-1α
   3887..3905    +  promoter       T7 promoter: promoter for bacteriophage T7 RNA polymerase
   3925..3961    -  misc_feature   MCS (fragment): pBluescript multiple cloning site
   3969..5387    +  CDS            MEF2C: MEF2C_HUMAN - Experimental evidence at protein level: Swiss-Prot protein existence level 1. Transcription activator which binds specifically to the MEF2 element present in the regulatory regions of many muscle-specific genes. Controls cardiac morphogenesis and myogenesis, and is also involved in vascular development. Enhances transcriptional activation mediated by SOX18. Plays an essential role in hippocampal-dependent learning and memory by suppressing the number of excitatory synapses and thus regulating basal and evoked synaptic transmission. Crucial for normal neuronal development, distrib
   5454..6476    +  CDS            hph: KHYB_ECOLX - Experimental evidence at protein level: Swiss-Prot protein existence level 1. The aminoglycoside phosphotransferases achieve inactivation of their antibiotic substrates by phosphorylation. Only phosphorylates hygromycin and closely related compounds such as demethyl analogs and destomycin. From Escherichia coli.
   6560..6673    +  CDS            nef (fragment): NEF_HV1LA - Experimental evidence at protein level: Swiss-Prot protein existence level 1. Extracellular Nef protein targets CD4(+) T-lymphocytes for apoptosis by interacting with CXCR4 surface receptors. From Human immunodeficiency virus type 1 group M subtype B (isolate Lai) (HIV-1).
   6671..6704    +  protein_bind   loxP: Cre-mediated recombination occurs in the 8-bp core sequence (GCATACAT). Cre recombinase
   6729..6909    +  LTR            5' LTR (truncated): truncated 5' long terminal repeat (LTR) from HIV-1
   6941..7165    +  polyA_signal   bGH poly(A) signal: bovine growth hormone polyadenylation signal
   7169..7190    +  promoter       SV40 promoter (fragment): SV40 enhancer and early promoter
   7211..7639    +  rep_origin     f1 ori (sequence partly withheld): f1 bacteriophage origin of replication; arrow indicates direction of (+) strand synthesis
   7653..7982    +  promoter       SV40 promoter: SV40 enhancer and early promoter
   8030..8077    +  promoter       EM7 promoter: synthetic bacterial promoter&nbsp
   8096..8470    +  CDS            BleoR: antibiotic-binding protein; Sh ble from Streptoalloteichus hindustanus; confers resistance to bleomycin, phleomycin, and Zeocin™
   8480..8605    +  CDS            ble (fragment): BLE_KLEPN - Experimental evidence at protein level: Swiss-Prot protein existence level 1. Binding protein with a strong affinity to the bleomycin family of antibiotics. Binds to CL990; an antimitotic-antibiotic compound. From Klebsiella pneumoniae.
   8600..8721    +  polyA_signal   SV40 poly(A) signal: SV40 polyadenylation signal
   8792..8814    -  protein_bind   lac operator (fragment): The lac repressor binds to the lac operator to inhibit transcription in E. coli. This inhibition can be relieved by adding lactose or isopropyl-β-D-thiogalactopyranoside (IPTG). lac repressor encoded by lacI
   8818..8848    -  promoter       lac promoter: promoter for the E. coli lac operon
   8863..8884    -  protein_bind   CAP binding site: CAP binding activates transcription in the presence of cAMP. E. coli catabolite activator protein
   8897..8989    -  CDS            lacI (fragment): lac repressor; lacI; The lac repressor binds to the lac operator to inhibit transcription in E. coli. This inhibition can be relieved by adding lactose or isopropyl-β-D-thiogalactopyranoside (IPTG).
   9172..9760    -  rep_origin     ori: high-copy-number ColE1/pMB1/pBR322/pUC origin of replication
   9931..10791   -  CDS            AmpR: β-lactamase; bla; confers resistance to ampicillin, carbenicillin, and related antibiotics
  10792..10896   -  promoter       AmpR promoter: bla
>Addgene plasmid #120458 | EF1a_MEF2C_P2A_Hygro_Barcode | addgene full sequence | sequence record 234607 | Addgene NGS Result
TCGACGGATCGGGAGATCTCCCGATCCCCTATGGTGCACTCTCAGTACAATCTGCTCTGATGCCGCATAG
TTAAGCCAGTATCTGCTCCCTGCTTGTGTGTTGGAGGTCGCTGAGTAGTGCGCGAGCAAAATTTAAGCTA
CAACAAGGCAAGGCTTGACCGACAATTGCATGAAGAATCTGCTTAGGGTTAGGCGTTTTGCGCTGCTTCG
CGATGTACGGGCCAGATATACGCGTTGACATTGATTATTGACTAGTTATTAATAGTAATCAATTACGGGG
TCATTAGTTCATAGCCCATATATGGAGTTCCGCGTTACATAACTTACGGTAAATGGCCCGCCTGGCTGAC
CGCCCAACGACCCCCGCCCATTGACGTCAATAATGACGTATGTTCCCATAGTAACGCCAATAGGGACTTT
CCATTGACGTCAATGGGTGGAGTATTTACGGTAAACTGCCCACTTGGCAGTACATCAAGTGTATCATATG
CCAAGTACGCCCCCTATTGACGTCAATGACGGTAAATGGCCCGCCTGGCATTATGCCCAGTACATGACCT
TATGGGACTTTCCTACTTGGCAGTACATCTACGTATTAGTCATCGCTATTACCATGGTGATGCGGTTTTG
GCAGTACATCAATGGGCGTGGATAGCGGTTTGACTCACGGGGATTTCCAAGTCTCCACCCCATTGACGTC
AATGGGAGTTTGTTTTGGCACCAAAATCAACGGGACTTTCCAAAATGTCGTAACAACTCCGCCCCATTGA
CGCAAATGGGCGGTAGGCGTGTACGGTGGGAGGTCTATATAAGCAGCGCGTTTTGCCTGTACTGGGTCTC
TCTGGTTAGACCAGATCTGAGCCTGGGAGCTCTCTGGCTAACTAGGGAACCCACTGCTTAAGCCTCAATA
AAGCTTGCCTTGAGTGCTTCAAGTAGTGTGTGCCCGTCTGTTGTGTGACTCTGGTAACTAGAGATCCCTC
AGACCCTTTTAGTCAGTGTGGAAAATCTCTAGCAGTGGCGCCCGAACAGGGACTTGAAAGCGAAAGGGAA
ACCAGAGGAGCTCTCTCGACGCAGGACTCGGCTTGCTGAAGCGCGCACGGCAAGAGGCGAGGGGCGGCGA
CTGGTGAGTACGCCAAAAATTTTGACTAGCGGAGGCTAGAAGGAGAGAGATGGGTGCGAGAGCGTCAGTA
TTAAGCGGGGGAGAATTAGATCGCGATGGGAAAAAATTCGGTTAAGGCCAGGGGGAAAGAAAAAATATAA
ATTAAAACATATAGTATGGGCAAGCAGGGAGCTAGAACGATTCGCAGTTAATCCTGGCCTGTTAGAAACA
TCAGAAGGCTGTAGACAAATACTGGGACAGCTACAACCATCCCTTCAGACAGGATCAGAAGAACTTAGAT
CATTATATAATACAGTAGCAACCCTCTATTGTGTGCATCAAAGGATAGAGATAAAAGACACCAAGGAAGC
TTTAGACAAGATAGAGGAAGAGCAAAACAAAAGTAAGACCACCGCACAGCAAGCGGCCGCTGATCTTCAG
ACCTGGAGGAGGAGATATGAGGGACAATTGGAGAAGTGAATTATATAAATATAAAGTAGTAAAAATTGAA
CCATTAGGAGTAGCACCCACCAAGGCAAAGAGAAGAGTGGTGCAGAGAGAAAAAAGAGCAGTGGGAATAG
GAGCTTTGTTCCTTGGGTTCTTGGGAGCAGCAGGAAGCACTATGGGCGCAGCGTCAATGACGCTGACGGT
ACAGGCCAGACAATTATTGTCTGGTATAGTGCAGCAGCAGAACAATTTGCTGAGGGCTATTGAGGCGCAA
CAGCATCTGTTGCAACTCACAGTCTGGGGCATCAAGCAGCTCCAGGCAAGAATCCTGGCTGTGGAAAGAT
ACCTAAAGGATCAACAGCTCCTGGGGATTTGGGGTTGCTCTGGAAAACTCATTTGCACCACTGCTGTGCC
TTGGAATGCTAGTTGGAGTAATAAATCTCTGGAACAGATTTGGAATCACACGACCTGGATGGAGTGGGAC
AGAGAAATTAACAATTACACAAGCTTAATACACTCCTTAATTGAAGAATCGCAAAACCAGCAAGAAAAGA
ATGAACAAGAATTATTGGAATTAGATAAATGGGCAAGTTTGTGGAATTGGTTTAACATAACAAATTGGCT
GTGGTATATAAAATTATTCATAATGATAGTAGGAGGCTTGGTAGGTTTAAGAATAGTTTTTGCTGTACTT
TCTATAGTGAATAGAGTTAGGCAGGGATATTCACCATTATCGTTTCAGACCCACCTCCCAACCCCGAGGG
GACCCGACAGGCCCGAAGGAATAGAAGAAGAAGGTGGAGAGAGAGACAGAGACAGATCCATTCGATTAGT
GAACGGATCGGCACTGCGTGCGCCAATTCTGCAGACAAATGGCAGTATTCATCCACAATTTTAAAAGAAA
AGGGGGGATTGGGGGGTACAGTGCAGGGGAAAGAATAGTAGACATAATAGCAACAGACATACAAACTAAA
GAATTACAAAAACAAATTACAAAAATTCAAAATTTTCGGGTTTATTACAGGGACAGCAGAGATCCAGTTT
GGTTAATTAATCGATAAGCTTTGCAAAGATGGATAAAGTTTTAAACAGAGAGGAATCTTTGCAGCTAATG
GACCTTCTAGGTCTTGAAAGGAGTGGGAATTGGCTCCGGTGCCCGTCAGTGGGCAGAGCGCACATCGCCC
ACAGTCCCCGAGAAGTTGGGGGGAGGGGTCGGCAATTGAACCGGTGCCTAGAGAAGGTGGCGCGGGGTAA
ACTGGGAAAGTGATGTCGTGTACTGGCTCCGCCTTTTTCCCGAGGGTGGGGGAGAACCGTATATAAGTGC
AGTAGTCGCCGTGAACGTTCTTTTTCGCAACGGGTTTGCCGCCAGAACACAGGTAAGTGCCGTGTGTGGT
TCCCGCGGGCCTGGCCTCTTTACGGGTTATGGCCCTTGCGTGCCTTGAATTACTTCCACCTGGCTGCAGT
ACGTGATTCTTGATCCCGAGCTTCGGGTTGGAAGTGGGTGGGAGAGTTCGAGGCCTTGCGCTTAAGGAGC
CCCTTCGCCTCGTGCTTGAGTTGAGGCCTGGCCTGGGCGCTGGGGCCGCCGCGTGCGAATCTGGTGGCAC
CTTCGCGCCTGTCTCGCTGCTTTCGATAAGTCTCTAGCCATTTAAAATTTTTGATGACCTGCTGCGACGC
TTTTTTTCTGGCAAGATAGTCTTGTAAATGCGGGCCAAGATCTGCACACTGGTATTTCGGTTTTTGGGGC
CGCGGGCGGCGACGGGGCCCGTGCGTCCCAGCGCACATGTTCGGCGAGGCGGGGCCTGCGAGCGCGGCCA
CCGAGAATCGGACGGGGGTAGTCTCAAGCTGGCCGGCCTGCTCTGGTGCCTGGCCTCGCGCCGCCGTGTA
TCGCCCCGCCCTGGGCGGCAAGGCTGGCCCGGTCGGCACCAGTTGCGTGAGCGGAAAGATGGCCGCTTCC
CGGCCCTGCTGCAGGGAGCTCAAAATGGAGGACGCGGCGCTCGGGAGAGCGGGCGGGTGAGTCACCCACA
CAAAGGAAAAGGGCCTTTCCGTCCTCAGCCGTCGCTTCATGTGACTCCACGGAGTACCGGGCGCCGTCCA
GGCACCTCGATTAGTTCTCGAGCTTTTGGAGTACGTCGTCTTTAGGTTGGGGGGAGGGGTTTTATGCGAT
GGAGTTTCCCCACACTGAGTGGGTGGAGACTGAAGTTAGGCCAGCTTGGCACTTGATGTAATTCTCCTTG
GAATTTGCCCTTTTTGAGTTTGGATCTTGGTTCATTCTCAAGCCTCAGACAGTGGTTCAAAGTTTTTTTC
TTCCATTTCAGGTGTCGTGAGGAATTAGCTTGGTACTAATACGACTCACTATAGGGAGACCCAAGCTGGC
TAGGTAAGCTTGATATCGAATTCCTGCAGCCCGGGGGATCCCGCCACCATGGGGAGAAAAAAGATTCAGA
TTACGAGGATTATGGATGAACGTAACAGACAGGTGACATTTACAAAGAGGAAATTTGGGTTGATGAAGAA
GGCTTATGAGCTGAGCGTGCTGTGTGACTGTGAGATTGCGCTGATCATCTTCAACAGCACCAACAAGCTG
TTCCAGTATGCCAGCACCGACATGGACAAAGTGCTTCTCAAGTACACGGAGTACAACGAGCCGCATGAGA
GCCGGACAAACTCAGACATCGTGGAGACGTTGAGAAAGAAGGGCCTTAATGGCTGTGACAGCCCAGACCC
CGATGCGGACGATTCCGTAGGTCACAGCCCTGAGTCTGAGGACAAGTACAGGAAAATTAACGAAGATATT
GATCTAATGATCAGCAGGCAAAGATTGTGTGCTGTTCCACCTCCCAACTTCGAGATGCCAGTCTCCATCC
CAGTGTCCAGCCACAACAGTTTGGTGTACAGCAACCCTGTCAGCTCACTGGGAAACCCCAACCTATTGCC
ACTGGCTCACCCTTCTCTGCAGAGGAATAGTATGTCTCCTGGTGTAACACATCGACCTCCAAGTGCAGGT
AACACAGGTGGTCTGATGGGTGGAGACCTCACGTCTGGTGCAGGCACCAGTGCAGGGAACGGGTATGGCA
ATCCCCGAAACTCACCAGGTCTGCTGGTCTCACCTGGTAACTTGAACAAGAATATGCAAGCAAAATCTCC
TCCCCCAATGAATTTAGGAATGAATAACCGTAAACCAGATCTCCGAGTTCTTATTCCACCAGGCAGCAAG
AATACGATGCCATCAGTGTCTGAGGATGTCGACCTGCTTTTGAATCAAAGGATAAATAACTCCCAGTCGG
CTCAGTCATTGGCTACCCCAGTGGTTTCCGTAGCAACTCCTACTTTACCAGGACAAGGAATGGGAGGATA
TCCATCAGCCATTTCAACAACATATGGTACCGAGTACTCTCTGAGTAGTGCAGACCTGTCATCTCTGTCT
GGGTTTAACACCGCCAGCGCTCTTCACCTTGGTTCAGTAACTGGCTGGCAACAGCAACACCTACATAACA
TGCCACCATCTGCCCTCAGTCAGTTGGGAGCTTGCACTAGCACTCATTTATCTCAGAGTTCAAATCTCTC
CCTGCCTTCTACTCAAAGCCTCAACATCAAGTCAGAACCTGTTTCTCCTCCTAGAGACCGTACCACCACC
CCTTCGAGATACCCACAACACACGCGCCACGAGGCGGGGAGATCTCCTGTTGACAGCTTGAGCAGCTGTA
GCAGTTCGTACGACGGGAGCGACCGAGAGGATCACCGGAACGAATTCCACTCCCCCATTGGACTCACCAG
ACCTTCGCCGGACGAAAGGGAAAGTCCCTCAGTCAAGCGCATGCGACTTTCTGAAGGATGGGCAACAGGA
TCCGGCGCAACAAACTTCTCTCTGCTGAAACAAGCCGGAGATGTCGAAGAGAATCCTGGACCGATGAAAA
AGCCTGAACTCACCGCGACGTCTGTCGAGAAGTTTCTGATCGAAAAGTTCGACAGCGTCTCCGACCTGAT
GCAGCTCTCGGAGGGCGAAGAATCTCGTGCTTTCAGCTTCGATGTAGGAGGGCGTGGATATGTCCTGCGG
GTAAATAGCTGCGCCGATGGTTTCTACAAAGATCGTTATGTTTATCGGCACTTTGCATCGGCCGCGCTCC
CGATTCCGGAAGTGCTTGACATTGGGGAATTCAGCGAGAGCCTGACCTATTGCATCTCCCGCCGTGCACA
GGGTGTCACGTTGCAAGACCTGCCTGAAACCGAACTGCCCGCTGTTCTGCAGCCGGTCGCGGAGGCCATG
GATGCGATCGCTGCGGCCGATCTTAGCCAGACGAGCGGGTTCGGCCCATTCGGACCGCAAGGAATCGGTC
AATACACTACATGGCGTGATTTCATATGCGCGATTGCTGATCCCCATGTGTATCACTGGCAAACTGTGAT
GGACGACACCGTCAGTGCGTCCGTCGCGCAGGCTCTCGATGAGCTGATGCTTTGGGCCGAGGACTGCCCC
GAAGTCCGGCACCTCGTGCACGCGGATTTCGGCTCCAACAATGTCCTGACGGACAATGGCCGCATAACAG
CGGTCATTGACTGGAGCGAGGCGATGTTCGGGGATTCCCAATACGAGGTCGCCAACATCTTCTTCTGGAG
GCCGTGGTTGGCTTGTATGGAGCAGCAGACGCGCTACTTCGAGCGGAGGCATCCGGAGCTTGCAGGATCG
CCGCGGCTCCGGGCGTATATGCTCCGCATTGGTCTTGACCAACTCTATCAGAGCTTGGTTGACGGCAATT
TCGATGATGCAGCTTGGGCGCAGGGTCGATGCGACGCAATCGTCCGATCCGGAGCCGGGACTGTCGGGCG
TACACAAATCGCCCGCAGAAGCGCGGCCGTCTGGACCGATGGCTGTGTAGAAGTACTCGCCGATAGTGGA
AACCGACGCCCCAGCACTCGTCCGAGGGCAAAGGAATAAGTTAGAACTATTTCCTGGCTGTTACGCGAAG
TCTGCATCGCATTTATGCTACTGACGGGCTTGTTAAACAGTGAACCGCCCGCCCCACGACCCGCAGCGCC
CGACCGAAAGGAGCGCACGACCCCATGCATCGAACAAAAGAAAAGGGGGGACTGGAAGGGCTAATTCACT
CCCAACGAAGACAAGATATCATAACTTCGTATAGCATACATTATACGAAGTTATCGGCTAGCTGGTCCGG
ACTGTACTGGGTCTCTCTGGTTAGACCAGATCTGAGCCTGGGAGCTCTCTGGCTAACTAGGGAACCCACT
GCTTAAGCCTCAATAAAGCTTGCCTTGAGTGCTTCAAGTAGTGTGTGCCCGTCTGTTGTGTGACTCTGGT
AACTAGAGATCCCTCAGACCCTTTTAGTCAGTGTGGAAAATCTCTAGCAGGGCCCGTTTAAACCCGCTGA
TCAGCCTCGACTGTGCCTTCTAGTTGCCAGCCATCTGTTGTTTGCCCCTCCCCCGTGCCTTCCTTGACCC
TGGAAGGTGCCACTCCCACTGTCCTTTCCTAATAAAATGAGGAAATTGCATCGCATTGTCTGAGTAGGTG
TCATTCTATTCTGGGGGGTGGGGTGGGGCAGGACAGCAAGGGGGAGGATTGGGAAGACAATAGCAGGCAT
GCTGGGGATGCGGTGGGCTCTATGGCTTCTGAGGCGGAAAGAACCAGCTGGGGCTCTAGGGGGTATCCCC
[124 nt withheld, positions 7211-7334]
C
[91 nt withheld, positions 7336-7426]
A
[49 nt withheld, positions 7428-7476]
CCTTTGACGTTGGAGTCCACGTTCTTT
[37 nt withheld, positions 7504-7540]
ACCCTATCTCGGTCTATTCTTTTGATTTATAAGGGATTTTGCCGATTTCGGCCTATTGGTTAAAAAATGA
GCTGATTTAACAAAAATTTAACGCGAATTAATTCTGTGGAATGTGTGTCAGTTAGGGTGTGGAAAGTCCC
CAGGCTCCCCAGCAGGCAGAAGTATGCAAAGCATGCATCTCAATTAGTCAGCAACCAGGTGTGGAAAGTC
CCCAGGCTCCCCAGCAGGCAGAAGTATGCAAAGCATGCATCTCAATTAGTCAGCAACCATAGTCCCGCCC
CTAACTCCGCCCATCCCGCCCCTAACTCCGCCCAGTTCCGCCCATTCTCCGCCCCATGGCTGACTAATTT
TTTTTATTTATGCAGAGGCCGAGGCCGCCTCTGCCTCTGAGCTATTCCAGAAGTAGTGAGGAGGCTTTTT
TGGAGGCCTAGGCTTTTGCAAAAAGCTCCCGGGAGCTTGTATATCCATTTTCGGATCTGATCAGCACGTG
TTGACAATTAATCATCGGCATAGTATATCGGCATAGTATAATACGACAAGGTGAGGAACTAAACCATGGC
CAAGTTGACCAGTGCCGTTCCGGTGCTCACCGCGCGCGACGTCGCCGGAGCGGTCGAGTTCTGGACCGAC
CGGCTCGGGTTCTCCCGGGACTTCGTGGAGGACGACTTCGCCGGTGTGGTCCGGGACGACGTGACCCTGT
TCATCAGCGCGGTCCAGGACCAGGTGGTGCCGGACAACACCCTGGCCTGGGTGTGGGTGCGCGGCCTGGA
CGAGCTGTACGCCGAGTGGTCGGAGGTCGTGTCCACGAACTTCCGGGACGCCTCCGGGCCGGCCATGACC
GAGATCGGCGAGCAGCCGTGGGGGCGGGAGTTCGCCCTGCGCGACCCGGCCGGCAACTGCGTGCACTTCG
TGGCCGAGGAGCAGGACTGACACGTGCTACGAGATTTCGATTCCACCGCCGCCTTCTATGAAAGGTTGGG
CTTCGGAATCGTTTTCCGGGACGCCGGCTGGATGATCCTCCAGCGCGGGGATCTCATGCTGGAGTTCTTC
GCCCACCCCAACTTGTTTATTGCAGCTTATAATGGTTACAAATAAAGCAATAGCATCACAAATTTCACAA
ATAAAGCATTTTTTTCACTGCATTCTAGTTGTGGTTTGTCCAAACTCATCAATGTATCTTATCATGTCTG
TATACCGTCGACCTCTAGCTAGAGCTTGGCGTAATCATGGTCATAGCTGTTTCCTGTGTGAAATTGTTAT
CCGCTCACAATTCCACACAACATACGAGCCGGAAGCATAAAGTGTAAAGCCTGGGGTGCCTAATGAGTGA
GCTAACTCACATTAATTGCGTTGCGCTCACTGCCCGCTTTCCAGTCGGGAAACCTGTCGTGCCAGCTGCA
TTAATGAATCGGCCAACGCGCGGGGAGAGGCGGTTTGCGTATTGGGCGCTCTTCCGCTTCCTCGCTCACT
GACTCGCTGCGCTCGGTCGTTCGGCTGCGGCGAGCGGTATCAGCTCACTCAAAGGCGGTAATACGGTTAT
CCACAGAATCAGGGGATAACGCAGGAAAGAACATGTGAGCAAAAGGCCAGCAAAAGGCCAGGAACCGTAA
AAAGGCCGCGTTGCTGGCGTTTTTCCATAGGCTCCGCCCCCCTGACGAGCATCACAAAAATCGACGCTCA
AGTCAGAGGTGGCGAAACCCGACAGGACTATAAAGATACCAGGCGTTTCCCCCTGGAAGCTCCCTCGTGC
GCTCTCCTGTTCCGACCCTGCCGCTTACCGGATACCTGTCCGCCTTTCTCCCTTCGGGAAGCGTGGCGCT
TTCTCATAGCTCACGCTGTAGGTATCTCAGTTCGGTGTAGGTCGTTCGCTCCAAGCTGGGCTGTGTGCAC
GAACCCCCCGTTCAGCCCGACCGCTGCGCCTTATCCGGTAACTATCGTCTTGAGTCCAACCCGGTAAGAC
ACGACTTATCGCCACTGGCAGCAGCCACTGGTAACAGGATTAGCAGAGCGAGGTATGTAGGCGGTGCTAC
AGAGTTCTTGAAGTGGTGGCCTAACTACGGCTACACTAGAAGAACAGTATTTGGTATCTGCGCTCTGCTG
AAGCCAGTTACCTTCGGAAAAAGAGTTGGTAGCTCTTGATCCGGCAAACAAACCACCGCTGGTAGCGGTG
GTTTTTTTGTTTGCAAGCAGCAGATTACGCGCAGAAAAAAAGGATCTCAAGAAGATCCTTTGATCTTTTC
TACGGGGTCTGACGCTCAGTGGAACGAAAACTCACGTTAAGGGATTTTGGTCATGAGATTATCAAAAAGG
ATCTTCACCTAGATCCTTTTAAATTAAAAATGAAGTTTTAAATCAATCTAAAGTATATATGAGTAAACTT
GGTCTGACAGTTACCAATGCTTAATCAGTGAGGCACCTATCTCAGCGATCTGTCTATTTCGTTCATCCAT
AGTTGCCTGACTCCCCGTCGTGTAGATAACTACGATACGGGAGGGCTTACCATCTGGCCCCAGTGCTGCA
ATGATACCGCGAGACCCACGCTCACCGGCTCCAGATTTATCAGCAATAAACCAGCCAGCCGGAAGGGCCG
AGCGCAGAAGTGGTCCTGCAACTTTATCCGCCTCCATCCAGTCTATTAATTGTTGCCGGGAAGCTAGAGT
AAGTAGTTCGCCAGTTAATAGTTTGCGCAACGTTGTTGCCATTGCTACAGGCATCGTGGTGTCACGCTCG
TCGTTTGGTATGGCTTCATTCAGCTCCGGTTCCCAACGATCAAGGCGAGTTACATGATCCCCCATGTTGT
GCAAAAAAGCGGTTAGCTCCTTCGGTCCTCCGATCGTTGTCAGAAGTAAGTTGGCCGCAGTGTTATCACT
CATGGTTATGGCAGCACTGCATAATTCTCTTACTGTCATGCCATCCGTAAGATGCTTTTCTGTGACTGGT
GAGTACTCAACCAAGTCATTCTGAGAATAGTGTATGCGGCGACCGAGTTGCTCTTGCCCGGCGTCAATAC
GGGATAATACCGCGCCACATAGCAGAACTTTAAAAGTGCTCATCATTGGAAAACGTTCTTCGGGGCGAAA
ACTCTCAAGGATCTTACCGCTGTTGAGATCCAGTTCGATGTAACCCACTCGTGCACCCAACTGATCTTCA
GCATCTTTTACTTTCACCAGCGTTTCTGGGTGAGCAAAAACAGGAAGGCAAAATGCCGCAAAAAAGGGAA
TAAGGGCGACACGGAAATGTTGAATACTCATACTCTTCCTTTTTCAATATTATTGAAGCATTTATCAGGG
TTATTGTCTCATGAGCGGATACATATTTGAATGTATTTAGAAAAATAAACAAATAGGGGTTCCGCGCACA
TTTCCCCGAAAAGTGCCACCTGACG
