>Addgene plasmid #120458 | EF1a_MEF2C_P2A_Hygro_Barcode | depositor partial sequence | sequence record 228742 | MEF2C gene
ATGGGGAGAAAAAAGATTCAGATTACGAGGATTATGGATGAACGTAACAGACAGGTGACATTTACAAAGA
GGAAATTTGGGTTGATGAAGAAGGCTTATGAGCTGAGCGTGCTGTGTGACTGTGAGATTGCGCTGATCAT
CTTCAACAGCACCAACAAGCTGTTCCAGTATGCCAGCACCGACATGGACAAAGTGCTTCTCAAGTACACG
GAGTACAACGAGCCGCATGAGAGCCGGACAAACTCAGACATCGTGGAGACGTTGAGAAAGAAGGGCCTTA
ATGGCTGTGACAGCCCAGACCCCGATGCGGACGATTCCGTAGGTCACAGCCCTGAGTCTGAGGACAAGTA
CAGGAAAATTAACGAAGATATTGATCTAATGATCAGCAGGCAAAGATTGTGTGCTGTTCCACCTCCCAAC
TTCGAGATGCCAGTCTCCATCCCAGTGTCCAGCCACAACAGTTTGGTGTACAGCAACCCTGTCAGCTCAC
TGGGAAACCCCAACCTATTGCCACTGGCTCACCCTTCTCTGCAGAGGAATAGTATGTCTCCTGGTGTAAC
ACATCGACCTCCAAGTGCAGGTAACACAGGTGGTCTGATGGGTGGAGACCTCACGTCTGGTGCAGGCACC
AGTGCAGGGAACGGGTATGGCAATCCCCGAAACTCACCAGGTCTGCTGGTCTCACCTGGTAACTTGAACA
AGAATATGCAAGCAAAATCTCCTCCCCCAATGAATTTAGGAATGAATAACCGTAAACCAGATCTCCGAGT
TCTTATTCCACCAGGCAGCAAGAATACGATGCCATCAGTGTCTGAGGATGTCGACCTGCTTTTGAATCAA
AGGATAAATAACTCCCAGTCGGCTCAGTCATTGGCTACCCCAGTGGTTTCCGTAGCAACTCCTACTTTAC
CAGGACAAGGAATGGGAGGATATCCATCAGCCATTTCAACAACATATGGTACCGAGTACTCTCTGAGTAG
TGCAGACCTGTCATCTCTGTCTGGGTTTAACACCGCCAGCGCTCTTCACCTTGGTTCAGTAACTGGCTGG
CAACAGCAACACCTACATAACATGCCACCATCTGCCCTCAGTCAGTTGGGAGCTTGCACTAGCACTCATT
TATCTCAGAGTTCAAATCTCTCCCTGCCTTCTACTCAAAGCCTCAACATCAAGTCAGAACCTGTTTCTCC
TCCTAGAGACCGTACCACCACCCCTTCGAGATACCCACAACACACGCGCCACGAGGCGGGGAGATCTCCT
GTTGACAGCTTGAGCAGCTGTAGCAGTTCGTACGACGGGAGCGACCGAGAGGATCACCGGAACGAATTCC
ACTCCCCCATTGGACTCACCAGACCTTCGCCGGACGAAAGGGAAAGTCCCTCAGTCAAGCGCATGCGACT
TTCTGAAGGATGGGCAACA
