>Addgene plasmid #120458 | EF1a_MEF2C_P2A_Hygro_Barcode | depositor partial sequence | sequence record 228743 | MEF2C barcode
AAGTCTGCATCGCATTTATG
